>Addgene plasmid #101793 | pMXs-mPERK-FLAG-IP | depositor full sequence | sequence record 192511 | Full Sequence
CCCGAAAAGTGCCACCTGCATAATGAAAGACCCCACCTGTAGGTTTGGCAAGCTAGCTTAAGTAACGCCA
TTTTGCAAGGCATGGAAAAATACATAACTGAGAATAGAAAAGTTCAGATCAAGGTCAGGAACAGATGGAA
CAGCTGAATATGGGCCAAACAGGATATCTGTGGTAAGCAGTTCCTGCCCCGGCTCAGGGCCAAGAACAGA
TGGAACAGCTGAATATGGGCCAAACAGGATATCTGTGGTAAGCAGTTCCTGCCCCGGCTCAGGGCCAAGA
ACAGATGGTCCCCAGATGCGGTCCAGCCCTCAGCAGTTTCTAGAGAACCATCAGATGTTTCCAGGGTGCC
CCAAGGACCTGAAATGACCCTGTGCCTTATTTGAACTAACCAATCAGTTCGCTTCTCGCTTCTGTTCGCG
CGCTTCTGCTCCCCGAGCTCAATAAAAGAGCCCACAACCCCTCACTCGGCGCGCCAGTCCTCCGATTGAC
TGAGTCGCCCGGGTACCCGTGTATCCAATAAACCCTCTTGCAGTTGCATCCGACTTGTGGTCTCGCTGTT
CCTTGGGAGGGTCTCCTCTGAGTGATTGACTACCCGTCAGCGGGGGTCTTTCATTTGGGGGCTCGTCCGG
GATCGGGAGACCCCTGCCCAGGGACCACCGACCCACCACCGGGAGGTAAGCTGGCCAGCAACTTATCTGT
GTCTGTCCGATTGTCTAGTGTCTATGACTGATTTTATGCGCCTGCGTCGGTACTAGTTAGCTAACTAGCT
CTGTATCTGGCGGACCCGTGGTGGAACTGACGAGTTCGGAACACCCGGCCGCAACCCTGGGAGACGTCCC
AGGGACTTCGGGGGCCGTTTTTGTGGCCCGACCTGAGTCCAAAAATCCCGATCGTTTTGGACTCTTTGGT
GCACCCCCCTAATAGGAGGGATATGTGGTTCTGGTAGGAGACGAGAACCTAAAACAGTTCCCGCCTCCGT
CTGAATTTTTGCTTTCGGTTTGGGACCGAAGCCGCGCCGCGCGTCTTGTCTGCTGCAGCATCGTTCTGTG
TTGTCTCTGTCTGACTGTGTTTCTGTATTTGTCTGAAAATTAGGGCCAGACTGTTACCACTCCCTTAAGT
TTGACCTTAGGTCACTGGAAAGATGTCGAGCGGATCGCTCACAACCAGTCGGTAGATGTCAAGAAGAGAC
GTTGGGTTACCTTCTGCTCTGCAGAATGGCCAACCTTTAACGTCGGATGGCCGCGAGACGGCACCTTTAA
CCGAGACCTCATCACCCAGGTTAAGATCAAGGTCTTTTCACCTGGCCCGCATGGACACCCAGACCAGGTC
CCCTACATCGTGACCTGGGAAGCCTTGGCTTTTGACCCCCCTCCCTGGGTCAAGCCCTTTGTACACCCTA
AGCCTCCGCCTCCTCTTCCTCCATCCGCCCCGTCTCTCCCCCTTGAACCTCCTCGTTCGACCCCGCCTCG
ATCCTCCCTTTATCCAGCCCTCACTCCTTCTCTAGGCGCCCCCATATGGCCATATGAGATCTTATATGGG
GCACCCCCGCCCCTTGTAAACTTCCCTGACCCTGACATGACAAGAGTTACTAACAGCCCCTCTCTCCAAG
CTCACTTACAGGCTCTCTACTTAGTCCAGCACGAAGTCTGGAGACCTCTGGCGGCAGCCTACCAAGAACA
ACTGGACCGACCGGTGGTACCTCACCCTTACCGAGTCGGCGACACAGTGTGGGTCCGCCGACACCAGACT
AAGAACCTAGAACCTCGCTGGAAAGGACCTTACACAGTCCTGCTGACCACCCCCACCGCCCTCAAAGTAG
ACGGCATCGCAGCTTGGATACACGCCGCCCACGTGAAGGCTGCCGACCCCGGGGGTGGACCATCCTCTAG
ACTGCCGGATCTAGCTAGTTAATTAAGGATCCCAGTGTGGTGGTACGGGAATTCCTGCAGCCACCATGGA
GCGCGCCACCCGGCCCGGGCCGCGCGCGCTGCTGCTGCTTCTGTTCCTGCTGCTGGGCTGCGCGGCGGGG
ATCTCGGCGGTCGCGCCCGCCCGCAGTTTGCTTGCTCCCGCGTCGGAGACAGTGTTTGGCTTAGGGGCAG
CGGCCGCCCCGACTTCGGCCGCGCGGGTGCCTGCGGTGGCAACGGCCGAAGTGACCGTGGAGGACGCCGA
GGCATTGCCGGCTGCCGCTGGCGAACCGGAGTCACGCGCGACGGAGCCCGATGACGACGTGGAACTGCGG
CCTCGCGGCAGGTCCTTGGTAATCATCAGCACTTTAGATGGACGAATCGCTGCACTGGATGCCGAGAATG
ATGGGAAAAAGCAGTGGGATTTGGACGTGGGGTCTGGTTCCTTGGTTTCATCTAGCCTCAGCAAGCCAGA
GGTGTTTGGGAACAAGATGATCATCCCCTCCCTGGATGGAGACCTCTTCCAGTGGGACCGGGACCGAGAG
AGCATGGAGGCCGTCCCCTTCACGGTGGAGTCCCTGCTCGAATCTTCCTACAAGTTTGGAGATGATGTTG
TTCTGGTTGGAGGGAAATCTCTGACTACATACGGACTCAGTGCTTACAGTGGAAAGCTGAGGTATATCTG
TTCTGCCTTGGGATGTCGCCGATGGGATAGTGATGAAATGGAAGAAGAGGAAGACATCTTGCTTCTGCAG
CGTACGCAGAAGACTGTGCGAGCTGTCGGGCCTCGAAGCGGCAGTGAGAAGTGGAATTTCAGTGTTGGCC
ACTTTGAACTTCGGTATATTCCAGACATGGAAACTAGAGCCGGATTCATTGAAAGCACCTTTAAACCGGG
TGGAAACAAAGAAGACTCTAAAATTATTTCAGATGTGGAAGAACAAGAAGCCACCATGCTGGACACAGTG
ATAAAAGTTTCCGTTGCTGATTGGAAGGTCATGGCGTTTAGTAGGAAGGGAGGCCGCCTGGAATGGGAGT
ACCAGTTTTGTACTCCCATCGCGTCCGCCTGGCTGGTGAGGGATGGCAAGGTCATCCCCATCAGCCTGTT
TGATGATACAAGTTACACAGCCAGCGAAGAAGCCTTGGGAGACGAAGAAGACATTGTAGAGGCTGCTCGG
GGAGCCACAGAGAACAGCGTGTACTTAGGGATGTACAGAGGCCAGCTGTACCTGCAGTCGTCCGTCAGGG
TCTCAGAAAAGTTCCCTACAAGCCCAAAGGCCTTGGAGTCTGTAAATGGCGAAAATGCAATTATTCCTCT
GCCGACGATCAAATGGAAGCCCTTAATCCATTCTCCTTCTAGGACTCCTGTCTTGGTTGGGTCTGATGAA
TTTGACAAATGTCTAAGTAATGATAAGTATTCCCACGAAGAATACAGTAATGGTGCACTTTCAATCCTCC
AGTATCCATACGATAACGGTTACTATCTGCCATACTACAAGAGAGAAAGGAATAAGCGGAGCACGCAGAT
CACAGTCAGGTTCCTGGACAGCCCCCACTACAGCAAGAACATCCGCAAGAAGGACCCTATCCTCCTGCTG
CACTGGTGGAAGGAGATATTCGGGACGATCCTGCTTTGCATCGTAGCCACGACCTTCATCGTGCGCAGGC
TTTTCCATCCTCAGCCCCACAGGCAGCGGAAGGAGTCTGAAACTCAGTGCCAGACTGAAAGTAAATACGA
CTCCGTGAGTGCCGATGTCAGTGACAACAGCTGGAATGACATGAAGTACTCAGGATACGTATCCCGATAT
CTAACAGATTTTGAGCCAATTCAGTGCATGGGTCGTGGTGGCTTTGGCGTTGTCTTTGAAGCTAAAAACA
AAGTAGATGACTGCAATTACGCTATCAAGAGGATCCGGCTCCCCAACAGGGAGTTGGCACGGGAGAAGGT
AATGCGGGAAGTTAAAGCCTTGGCTAAGCTGGAACACCCAGGCATTGTGAGGTATTTCAACGCCTGGCTG
GAAACCCCACCAGAGAAGTGGCAAGAAGAGATGGATGAGATCTGGCTCAAAGACGAAAGCACAGACTGGC
CGCTCAGCTCCCCTAGCCCGATGGATGCCCCATCTGTTAAGATCCGAAGGATGGATCCTTTCTCTACAAA
AGAGCAGATCGAAGTCATAGCTCCTTCTCCTGAAAGAAGTCGGTCTTTCTCGGTGGGCATTTCCTGTGGC
CAGACAAGCTCATCGGAGAGCCAGTTCTCTCCCCTGGAGTTCTCAGGGACAGACTGCGGAGACAACAGTG
ACTCAGCGGACGCAGCCTACAACCTCCAGGACAGTTGCCTGACGGACTGCGAGGACGTGGAAGATGGCAC
CGTGGACGGCAATGACGAGGGACACTCCTTTGAACTTTGTCCGTCCGAAGCTTCTCCCTATACCCGGTCA
AGGGAAGGAACGTCCTCCTCCATAGTGTTTGAGGACTCTGGCTGCGGCAACGCGTCCAGTAAGGAGGAGC
CCAGAGGGAACCGGCTGCATGATGGCAACCATTATGTTAATAAGCTAACTGATCTCAAGTGCTCCAGCAG
CAGGTCTTCTTCAGAAGCCACCACCTTGTCTACCTCCCCTACCAGGCCAACCACTCTAAGCTTGGATTTC
ACCAAGAACACTGTGGGCCAGCTCCAGCCCAGCTCCCCCAAGGTGTATCTGTACATTCAGATGCAGCTGT
GCAGGAAGGAGAACCTCAAAGACTGGATGAACCGGCGCTGCAGCTTGGAGGACCGGGAGCACGGCGTGTG
CCTGCACATCTTCCTGCAGATCGCAGAGGCAGTGGAGTTCCTGCACAGCAAGGGACTCATGCACAGGGAC
CTCAAGCCTTCCAACATATTCTTCACAATGGATGATGTGGTCAAGGTTGGGGACTTTGGACTGGTGACTG
CTATGGACCAAGATGAAGAAGAGCAGACTGTACTGACTCCAATGCCAGCCTATGCTACGCACACGGGACA
AGTAGGGACCAAGCTATACATGAGCCCAGAGCAGATTCATGGAAACAACTACTCCCATAAAGTGGACATC
TTCTCTTTAGGCTTGATTCTGTTTGAACTCCTCTACCCATTCAGCACCCAGATGGAACGAGTCCGGATTT
TAACTGATGTCAGAAATCTCAAGTTTCCTCTACTGTTCACTCAGAAATATCCCCAAGAGCATATGATGGT
TCAAGACATGCTCTCTCCATCCCCCACGGAGCGGCCTGAAGCCACAGACATCATTGAAAATGCCATATTT
GAGAACTTGGAGTTTCCCGGGAAAACGGTTCTGAGACAGCGGTCCCGCTCCATGAGTTCATCTGGAACAA
AACATTCCAGACAGCCCAGCTGCTCGTACAGCCCACTGCCTGGCAACTGCAGGCCTCGACTCGGTCGCGA
GGCCAAGGCCGACTACAAAGACCATGACGGTGATTATAAAGATCATGACATCGACTACAAGGATGACGAT
GACAAGTAGTGACTGCGGCCGCGAAGGATCTGCGATCGCTCCGGTGCCCGTCAGTGGGCAGAGCGCACAT
CGCCCACAGTCCCCGAGAAGTTGGGGGGAGGGGTCGGCAATTGGCCGCTACGTAAATTCCGCCCCCCCCC
CTCCCCCCCCCCTAACGTTACTGGCCGAAGCCGCTTGGAATAAGGCCGGTGTGCGTTTGTCTATATGTTA
TTTTCCACCATATTGCCGTCTTTTGCAATGTGAGGGCCCGGAAACCTGGCCCTGTCTTCTTGACGAGCAT
TCCTAGGGGTCTTTCCCCTCTCGCCAAAGGAATGCAAGGTCTGTTGAATGTCGTGAAGGAAGCAGTTCCT
CTGGAAGCTTCTTGAAGACAAACAACGTCTGTAGCGACCCTTTGCAGGCAGCGGAACCCCCCACCTGGCG
ACAGGTGCCTCTGCGGCCAAAAGCCACGTGTATAAGATACACCTGCAAAGGCGGCACAACCCCAGTGCCA
CGTTGTGAGTTGGATAGTTGTGGAAAGAGTCAAATGGCTCTCCTCAAGCGTATTCAACAAGGGGCTGAAG
GATGCCCAGAAGGTACCCCATTGTATGGGATCTGATCTGGGGCCTCGGTGCACATGCTTTACATGTGTTT
AGTCGAGGTTAAAAAAACGTCTAGGCCCCCCGAACCACGGGGACGTGGTTTTCCTTTGAAAAACACGATG
ATAATATGGCCACAACCATGGTTACCGAGTACAAGCCCACGGTGCGCCTCGCCACCCGCGACGACGTCCC
CAGGGCCGTACGCACCCTCGCCGCCGCGTTCGCCGACTACCCCGCCACGCGCCACACCGTCGATCCGGAC
CGCCACATCGAGCGGGTCACCGAGCTGCAAGAACTCTTCCTCACGCGCGTCGGGCTCGACATCGGCAAGG
TGTGGGTCGCGGACGACGGCGCCGCGGTGGCGGTCTGGACCACGCCGGAGAGCGTCGAAGCGGGGGCGGT
GTTCGCCGAGATCGGCCCGCGCATGGCCGAGTTGAGCGGTTCCCGGCTGGCCGCGCAGCAACAGATGGAA
GGCCTCCTGGCGCCGCACCGGCCCAAGGAGCCCGCGTGGTTCCTGGCCACCGTCGGCGTCTCGCCCGACC
ACCAGGGCAAGGGTCTGGGCAGCGCCGTCGTGCTCCCCGGAGTGGAGGCGGCCGAGCGCGCCGGGGTGCC
CGCCTTCCTGGAGACCTCCGCGCCCCGCAACCTCCCCTTCTACGAGCGGCTCGGCTTCACCGTCACCGCC
GACGTCGAGGTGCCCGAAGGACCGCGCACCTGGTGCATGACCCGCAAGCCCGGTGCCTGAGTCGACGATA
AAATAAAAGATTTTATTTAGTCTCCAGAAAAAGGGGGGAATGAAAGACCCCACCTGTAGGTTTGGCAAGC
TAGCTTAAGTAACGCCATTTTGCAAGGCATGGAAAAATACATAACTGAGAATAGAGAAGTTCAGATCAAG
GTCAGGAACAGATGGAACAGCTGAATATGGGCCAAACAGGATATCTGTGGTAAGCAGTTCCTGCCCCGGC
TCAGGGCCAAGAACAGATGGAACAGCTGAATATGGGCCAAACAGGATATCTGTGGTAAGCAGTTCCTGCC
CCGGCTCAGGGCCAAGAACAGATGGTCCCCAGATGCGGTCCAGCCCTCAGCAGTTTCTAGAGAACCATCA
GATGTTTCCAGGGTGCCCCAAGGACCTGAAATGACCCTGTGCCTTATTTGAACTAACCAATCAGTTCGCT
TCTCGCTTCTGTTCGCGCGCTTCTGCTCCCCGAGCTCAATAAAAGAGCCCACAACCCCTCACTCGGGGCG
CCAGTCCTCCGATTGACTGAGTCGCCCGGGTACCCGTGTATCCAATAAACCCTCTTGCAGTTGCATCCGA
CTTGTGGTCTCGCTGTTCCTTGGGAGGGTCTCCTCTGAGTGATTGACTACCCGTCAGCGGGGGTCTTTCA
CATGCAGCATGTATCAAAATTAATTTGGTTTTTTTTCTTAAGTATTTACATTAAATGGCCATAGTTGCAT
TAATGAATCGGCCAACGCGCGGGGAGAGGCGGTTTGCGTATTGGGCGCTCTTCCGCTTCCTCGCTCACTG
ACTCGCTGCGCTCGGTCGTTCGGCTGCGGCGAGCGGTATCAGCTCACTCAAAGGCGGTAATACGGTTATC
CACAGAATCAGGGGATAACGCAGGAAAGAACATGTGAGCAAAAGGCCAGCAAAAGGCCAGGAACCGTAAA
AAGGCCGCGTTGCTGGCGTTTTTCCATAGGCTCCGCCCCCCTGACGAGCATCACAAAAATCGACGCTCAA
GTCAGAGGTGGCGAAACCCGACAGGACTATAAAGATACCAGGCGTTTCCCCCTGGAAGCTCCCTCGTGCG
CTCTCCTGTTCCGACCCTGCCGCTTACCGGATACCTGTCCGCCTTTCTCCCTTCGGGAAGCGTGGCGCTT
TCTCATAGCTCACGCTGTAGGTATCTCAGTTCGGTGTAGGTCGTTCGCTCCAAGCTGGGCTGTGTGCACG
AACCCCCCGTTCAGCCCGACCGCTGCGCCTTATCCGGTAACTATCGTCTTGAGTCCAACCCGGTAAGACA
CGACTTATCGCCACTGGCAGCAGCCACTGGTAACAGGATTAGCAGAGCGAGGTATGTAGGCGGTGCTACA
GAGTTCTTGAAGTGGTGGCCTAACTACGGCTACACTAGAAGAACAGTATTTGGTATCTGCGCTCTGCTGA
AGCCAGTTACCTTCGGAAAAAGAGTTGGTAGCTCTTGATCCGGCAAACAAACCACCGCTGGTAGCGGTGG
TTTTTTTGTTTGCAAGCAGCAGATTACGCGCAGAAAAAAAGGATCTCAAGAAGATCCTTTGATCTTTTCT
ACGGGGTCTGACGCTCAGTGGAACGAAAACTCACGTTAAGGGATTTTGGTCATGAGATTATCAAAAAGGA
TCTTCACCTAGATCCTTTTGCGGCCGGCCGCAAATCAATCTAAAGTATATATGAGTAAACTTGGTCTGAC
AGTTACCAATGCTTAATCAGTGAGGCACCTATCTCAGCGATCTGTCTATTTCGTTCATCCATAGTTGCCT
GACTCCCCGTCGTGTAGATAACTACGATACGGGAGGGCTTACCATCTGGCCCCAGTGCTGCAATGATACC
GCGAGACCCACGCTCACCGGCTCCAGATTTATCAGCAATAAACCAGCCAGCCGGAAGGGCCGAGCGCAGA
AGTGGTCCTGCAACTTTATCCGCCTCCATCCAGTCTATTAATTGTTGCCGGGAAGCTAGAGTAAGTAGTT
CGCCAGTTAATAGTTTGCGCAACGTTGTTGCCATTGCTACAGGCATCGTGGTGTCACGCTCGTCGTTTGG
TATGGCTTCATTCAGCTCCGGTTCCCAACGATCAAGGCGAGTTACATGATCCCCCATGTTGTGCAAAAAA
GCGGTTAGCTCCTTCGGTCCTCCGATCGTTGTCAGAAGTAAGTTGGCCGCAGTGTTATCACTCATGGTTA
TGGCAGCACTGCATAATTCTCTTACTGTCATGCCATCCGTAAGATGCTTTTCTGTGACTGGTGAGTACTC
AACCAAGTCATTCTGAGAATAGTGTATGCGGCGACCGAGTTGCTCTTGCCCGGCGTCAATACGGGATAAT
ACCGCGCCACATAGCAGAACTTTAAAAGTGCTCATCATTGGAAAACGTTCTTCGGGGCGAAAACTCTCAA
GGATCTTACCGCTGTTGAGATCCAGTTCGATGTAACCCACTCGTGCACCCAACTGATCTTCAGCATCTTT
TACTTTCACCAGCGTTTCTGGGTGAGCAAAAACAGGAAGGCAAAATGCCGCAAAAAAGGGAATAAGGGCG
ACACGGAAATGTTGAATACTCATACTCTTCCTTTTTCAATATTATTGAAGCATTTATCAGGGTTATTGTC
TCATGAGCGGATACATATTTGAATGTATTTAGAAAAATAAACAAATAGGGGTTCCGCGCACATTTC
Features (pLannotate 1.2.2; 16 found; start..end, strand, type, name):
     22..615     +  LTR            LTR: long terminal repeat from Moloney murine leukemia virus
    678..877     +  misc_feature   MMLV Ψ: packaging signal of Moloney murine leukemia virus (MMLV)
    929..1017    +  misc_feature   MESV Ψ (fragment): packaging signal of murine embryonic stem cell virus
   1094..1510    +  CDS            gag (truncated): truncated Moloney murine leukemia virus (MMLV) gag gene lacking the start codon
   1520..1894    +  misc_feature   pol region: Moloney murine leukemia virus (MMLV) pol region containing the splice acceptor site
   1956..5297    +  CDS            Eif2ak3: E2AK3_MOUSE - Also known as Pek, Perk. Experimental evidence at protein level: Swiss-Prot protein existence level 1. Metabolic-stress sensing protein kinase that phosphorylates the alpha subunit of eukaryotic translation initiation factor 2 (EIF2S1/eIF-2-alpha) in response to various stress conditions (PubMed:9930704, PubMed:11106749, PubMed:23921556). Key activator of the integrated stress response (ISR) required for adaptation to various stress, such as unfolded protein response (UPR) and low amino acid availability (PubMed:9930704, PubMed:11106749, PubMed:23921556). EIF2S1/eIF-2-alpha phosp
   5331..5396    +  CDS            3xFLAG: three tandem FLAG® epitope tags, followed by an enterokinase cleavage site
   5446..5503    +  promoter       EF-1α core promoter (fragment): core promoter for human elongation factor EF-1α
   5632..6094    +  misc_feature   IRES: internal ribosome entry site (IRES) of the encephalomyocarditis virus (EMCV)
   6114..6710    +  CDS            PuroR (fragment): puromycin N-acetyltransferase; pac from Streptomyces; confers resistance to puromycin
   6759..6880    +  LTR            3' LTR (ΔU3) (fragment): self-inactivating 3' long terminal repeat (LTR) from Moloney murine leukemia virus
   6881..7350    +  LTR            LTR: long terminal repeat from Moloney murine leukemia virus
   7416..7468    -  CDS            lacI (fragment): lac repressor; lacI; The lac repressor binds to the lac operator to inhibit transcription in E. coli. This inhibition can be relieved by adding lactose or isopropyl-β-D-thiogalactopyranoside (IPTG).
   7651..8239    -  rep_origin     ori: high-copy-number ColE1/pMB1/pBR322/pUC origin of replication
   8403..9263    -  CDS            AmpR: β-lactamase; bla; confers resistance to ampicillin, carbenicillin, and related antibiotics
   9264..9368    -  promoter       AmpR promoter: bla
