[The description below was written by a language model from this plasmid's Addgene catalogue record and pLannotate feature annotations shown in this document.]
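Description:
pMXs-mPERK-FLAG-IP is a Moloney murine leukemia virus-based retroviral expression vector built on the pMXs-IP backbone, designed to deliver mouse PERK (Eif2ak3) carrying a C-terminal 3xFLAG tag into mammalian cells. In bacteria the 9.4 kb plasmid is maintained through a high-copy ColE1/pUC-type origin and selected with ampicillin via the β-lactamase gene and its native promoter.

The viral portion is flanked by MMLV long terminal repeats. Downstream of the 5′ LTR lie the MMLV packaging signal, a short MESV Ψ-like fragment, a truncated gag segment lacking its start codon, and a pol region containing the splice acceptor. Together these elements allow the genomic RNA to be encapsidated when viral proteins are supplied in trans by a packaging cell line. The 5′ LTR also serves as the promoter for the payload. The Eif2ak3 coding sequence, inserted between EcoRI and a destroyed NotI site, is followed by the 3xFLAG epitope for detection or immunoprecipitation. An EMCV IRES then drives translation of puromycin N-acetyltransferase from the same LTR transcript, so puromycin selection enriches for transduced cells that express the bicistronic message. The annotation software also flags short EF-1α core promoter, ΔU3 LTR and lacI fragments, which are partial matches rather than recorded functional parts.

PERK is a stress-sensing kinase that phosphorylates eIF2α and activates the integrated stress response, notably during the unfolded protein response. The associated publication concerns the four vertebrate eIF2α kinases, which suggests use for stable expression of tagged PERK in studies of that pathway, though the record does not detail specific experiments.
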