Addgene plasmid #101793: pMXs-mPERK-FLAG-IP
Purpose: Retroviral vector encoding C-terminally FLAG tagged mouse PERK
Depositing lab: Seiichi Oyadomari. Depositing organization: Tokushima University. Publication: Integrated stress response of vertebrates is regulated by four eIF2alpha kinases. Taniuchi S, Miyake M, Tsugawa K, Oyadomari M, Oyadomari S. Sci Rep. 2016 Sep 16;6:32886. doi: 10.1038/srep32886. PubMed 27633668.
Backbone
  Vector backbone: pMXs-IP
  Backbone manufacturer: Dr. Toshio Kitamura
  Vector type: Mammalian Expression, Retroviral
  Selectable markers: Puromycin
Growth in bacteria
  Bacterial resistance: Ampicillin, 100 μg/mL
  Growth temperature: 37°C
  Growth strain: NEB Stable
  Copy number: High Copy
Gene/Insert
  Gene/Insert name: Perk (alt name: Eif2ak3)
  Species: M. musculus (mouse)
  Insert size (bp): 3559
  Entrez Gene: Eif2ak3 (a.k.a. Pek, Perk)
  Promoter: LTR
  Tag / fusion protein: 3xFLAG (C terminal on insert)
  Cloning method: Restriction Enzyme; 5′ cloning site EcoRI (not destroyed); 3′ cloning site NotI (destroyed during cloning)
  Sequencing primers: 5′ unknown
Terms and licenses: Academic/Nonprofit Terms; Industry Terms: Not Available to Industry
How to cite: pMXs-mPERK-FLAG-IP was a gift from Seiichi Oyadomari (Addgene plasmid # 101793 ; http://n2t.net/addgene:101793 ; RRID:Addgene_101793)
