>Addgene plasmid #101793 | pMXs-mPERK-FLAG-IP | addgene partial sequence | sequence record 194348 | Addgene Partial NGS Result
CAATGTGAGGGCCCGGAAACCTGGCCCTGTCTTCTTGACGAGCATTCCTAGGGGTCTTTCCCCTCTCGCC
AAAGGAATGCAAGGTCTGTTGAATGTCGTGAAGGAAGCAGTTCCTCTGGAAGCTTCTTGAAGACAAACAA
CGTCTGTAGCGACCCTTTGCAGGCAGCGGAACCCCCCACCTGGCGACAGGTGCCTCTGCGGCCAAAAGCC
ACGTGTATAAGATACACCTGCAAAGGCGGCACAACCCCAGTGCCACGTTGTGAGTTGGATAGTTGTGGAA
AGAGTCAAATGGCTCTCCTCAAGCGTATTCAACAAGGGGCTGAAGGATGCCCAGAAGGTACCCCATTGTA
TGGGATCTGATCTGGGGCCTCGGTGCACATGCTTTACATGTGTTTAGTCGAGGTTAAAAAAACGTCTAGG
CCCCCCGAACCACGGGGACGTGGTTTTCCTTTGAAAAACACGATGATAATATGGCCACAACCATGGTTAC
CGAGTACAAGCCCACGGTGCGCCTCGCCACCCGCGACGACGTCCCCAGGGCCGTACGCACCCTCGCCGCC
GCGTTCGCCGACTACCCCGCCACGCGCCACACCGTCGATCCGGACCGCCACATCGAGCGGGTCACCGAGC
TGCAAGAACTCTTCCTCACGCGCGTCGGGCTCGACATCGGCAAGGTGTGGGTCGCGGACGACGGCGCCGC
GGTGGCGGTCTGGACCACGCCGGAGAGCGTCGAAGCGGGGGCGGTGTTCGCCGAGATCGGCCCGCGCATG
GCCGAGTTGAGCGGTTCCCGGCTGGCCGCGCAGCAACAGATGGAAGGCCTCCTGGCGCCGCACCGGCCCA
AGGAGCCCGCGTGGTTCCTGGCCACCGTCGGCGTCTCGCCCGACCACCAGGGCAAGGGTCTGGGCAGCGC
CGTCGTGCTCCCCGGAGTGGAGGCGGCCGAGCGCGCCGGGGTGCCCGCCTTCCTGGAGACCTCCGCGCCC
CGCAACCTCCCCTTCTACGAGCGGCTCGGCTTCACCGTCACCGCCGACGTCGAGGTGCCCGAAGGACCGC
GCACCTGGTGCATGACCCGCAAGCCCGGTGCCTGAGTCGACGATAAAATAAAAGATTTTATTTAGTCTCC
AGAAAAAGGGGGGAATGAAAGACCCCACCTGTAGGTTTGGCAAGCTAGCTTAAGTAACGCCATTTTGCAA
GGCATGGAAAAATACATAACTGAGAATAGAGAAGTTCAGATCAAGGTCAGGAACAGATGGAACAGCTGAA
TATGGGCCAAACAGGATATCTGTGGTAAGCAGTTCCTGCCCCGGCTCAGGGCCAAGAACAGATGGAACAG
CTGAATATGGGCCAAACAGGATATCTGTGGTAAGCAGTTCCTGCCCCGGCTCAGGGCCAAGAACAGATGG
TCCCCAGATGCGGTCCAGCCCTCAGCAGTTTCTAGAGAACCATCAGATGTTTCCAGGGTGCCCCAAGGAC
CTGAAATGACCCTGTGCCTTATTTGAACTAACCAATCAGTTCGCTTCTCGCTTCTGTTCGCGCGCTTCTG
CTCCCCGAGCTCAATAAAAGAGCCCACAACCCCTCACTCGGGGCGCCAGTCCTCCGATTGACTGAGTCGC
CCGGGTACCCGTGTATCCAATAAACCCTCTTGCAGTTGCATCCGACTTGTGGTCTCGCTGTTCCTTGGGA
GGGTCTCCTCTGAGTGATTGACTACCCGTCAGCGGGGGTCTTTCACATGCAGCATGTATCAAAATTAATT
TGGTTTTTTTTCTTAAGTATTTACATTAAATGGCCATAGTTGCATTAATGAATCGGCCAACGCGCGGGGA
GAGGCGGTTTGCGTATTGGGCGCTCTTCCGCTTCCTCGCTCACTGACTCGCTGCGCTCGGTCGTTCGGCT
GCGGCGAGCGGTATCAGCTCACTCAAAGGCGGTAATACGGTTATCCACAGAATCAGGGGATAACGCAGGA
AAGAACATGTGAGCAAAAGGCCAGCAAAAGGCCAGGAACCGTAAAAAGGCCGCGTTGCTGGCGTTTTTCC
ATAGGCTCCGCCCCCCTGACGAGCATCACAAAAATCGACGCTCAAGTCAGAGGTGGCGAAACCCGACAGG
ACTATAAAGATACCAGGCGTTTCCCCCTGGAAGCTCCCTCGTGCGCTCTCCTGTTCCGACCCTGCCGCTT
ACCGGATACCTGTCCGCCTTTCTCCCTTCGGGAAGCGTGGCGCTTTCTCATAGCTCACGCTGTAGGTATC
TCAGTTCGGTGTAGGTCGTTCGCTCCAAGCTGGGCTGTGTGCACGAACCCCCCGTTCAGCCCGACCGCTG
CGCCTTATCCGGTAACTATCGTCTTGAGTCCAACCCGGTAAGACACGACTTATCGCCACTGGCAGCAGCC
ACTGGTAACAGGATTAGCAGAGCGAGGTATGTAGGCGGTGCTACAGAGTTCTTGAAGTGGTGGCCTAACT
ACGGCTACACTAGAAGAACAGTATTTGGTATCTGCGCTCTGCTGAAGCCAGTTACCTTCGGAAAAAGAGT
TGGTAGCTCTTGATCCGGCAAACAAACCACCGCTGGTAGCGGTGGTTTTTTTGTTTGCAAGCAGCAGATT
ACGCGCAGAAAAAAAGGATCTCAAGAAGATCCTTTGATCTTTTCTACGGGGTCTGACGCTCAGTGGAACG
AAAACTCACGTTAAGGGATTTTGGTCATGAGATTATCAAAAAGGATCTTCACCTAGATCCTTTTGCGGCC
GGCCGCAAATCAATCTAAAGTATATATGAGTAAACTTGGTCTGACAGTTACCAATGCTTAATCAGTGAGG
CACCTATCTCAGCGATCTGTCTATTTCGTTCATCCATAGTTGCCTGACTCCCCGTCGTGTAGATAACTAC
GATACGGGAGGGCTTACCATCTGGCCCCAGTGCTGCAATGATACCGCGAGACCCACGCTCACCGGCTCCA
GATTTATCAGCAATAAACCAGCCAGCCGGAAGGGCCGAGCGCAGAAGTGGTCCTGCAACTTTATCCGCCT
CCATCCAGTCTATTAATTGTTGCCGGGAAGCTAGAGTAAGTAGTTCGCCAGTTAATAGTTTGCGCAACGT
TGTTGCCATTGCTACAGGCATCGTGGTGTCACGCTCGTCGTTTGGTATGGCTTCATTCAGCTCCGGTTCC
CAACGATCAAGGCGAGTTACATGATCCCCCATGTTGTGCAAAAAAGCGGTTAGCTCCTTCGGTCCTCCGA
TCGTTGTCAGAAGTAAGTTGGCCGCAGTGTTATCACTCATGGTTATGGCAGCACTGCATAATTCTCTTAC
TGTCATGCCATCCGTAAGATGCTTTTCTGTGACTGGTGAGTACTCAACCAAGTCATTCTGAGAATAGTGT
ATGCGGCGACCGAGTTGCTCTTGCCCGGCGTCAATACGGGATAATACCGCGCCACATAGCAGAACTTTAA
AAGTGCTCATCATTGGAAAACGTTCTTCGGGGCGAAAACTCTCAAGGATCTTACCGCTGTTGAGATCCAG
TTCGATGTAACCCACTCGTGCACCCAACTGATCTTCAGCATCTTTTACTTTCACCAGCGTTTCTGGGTGA
GCAAAAACAGGAAGGCAAAATGCCGCAAAAAAGGGAATAAGGGCGACACGGAAATGTTGAATACTCATAC
TCTTCCTTTTTCAATATTATTGAAGCATTTATCAGGGTTATTGTCTCATGAGCGGATACATATTTGAATG
TATTTAGAAAAATAAACAAATAGGGGTTCCGCGCACATTTCCCCGAAAAGTGCCACCTGCATAATGAAAG
ACCCCACCTGTAGGTTTGGCAAGCTAGCTTAAGTAACGCCATTTTGCAAGGCATGGAAAAATACATAACT
GAGAATAGAAAAGTTCAGATCAAGGTCAGGAACAGATGGAACAGCTGAATATGGGCCAAACAGGATATCT
GTGGTAAGCAGTTCCTGCCCCGGCTCAGGGCCAAGAACAGATGGAACAGCTGAATATGGGCCAAACAGGA
TATCTGTGGTAAGCAGTTCCTGCCCCGGCTCAGGGCCAAGAACAGATGGTCCCCAGATGCGGTCCAGCCC
TCAGCAGTTTCTAGAGAACCATCAGATGTTTCCAGGGTGCCCCAAGGACCTGAAATGACCCTGTGCCTTA
TTTGAACTAACCAATCAGTTCGCTTCTCGCTTCTGTTCGCGCGCTTCTGCTCCCCGAGCTCAATAAAAGA
GCCCACAACCCCTCACTCGGCGCGCCAGTCCTCCGATTGACTGAGTCGCCCGGGTACCCGTGTATCCAAT
AAACCCTCTTGCAGTTGCATCCGACTTGTGGTCTCGCTGTTCCTTGGGAGGGTCTCCTCTGAGTGATTGA
CTACCCGTCAGCGGGGGTCTTTCATTTGGGGGCTCGTCCGGGATCGGGAGACCCCTGCCCAGGGACCACC
GACCCACCACCGGGAGGTAAGCTGGCCAGCAACTTATCTGTGTCTGTCCGATTGTCTAGTGTCTATGACT
GATTTTATGCGCCTGCGTCGGTACTAGTTAGCTAACTAGCTCTGTATCTGGCGGACCCGTGGTGGAACTG
ACGAGTTCGGAACACCCGGCCGCAACCCTGGGAGACGTCCCAGGGACTTCGGGGGCCGTTTTTGTGGCCC
GACCTGAGTCCAAAAATCCCGATCGTTTTGGACTCTTTGGTGCACCCCCCTAATAGGAGGGATATGTGGT
TCTGGTAGGAGACGAGAACCTAAAACAGTTCCCGCCTCCGTCTGAATTTTTGCTTTCGGTTTGGGACCGA
AGCCGCGCCGCGCGTCTTGTCTGCTGCAGCATCGTTCTGTGTTGTCTCTGTCTGACTGTGTTTCTGTATT
TGTCTGAAAATTAGGGCCAGACTGTTACCACTCCCTTAAGTTTGACCTTAGGTCACTGGAAAGATGTCGA
GCGGATCGCTCACAACCAGTCGGTAGATGTCAAGAAGAGACGTTGGGTTACCTTCTGCTCTGCAGAATGG
CCAACCTTTAACGTCGGATGGCCGCGAGACGGCACCTTTAACCGAGACCTCATCACCCAGGTTAAGATCA
AGGTCTTTTCACCTGGCCCGCATGGACACCCAGACCAGGTCCCCTACATCGTGACCTGGGAAGCCTTGGC
TTTTGACCCCCCTCCCTGGGTCAAGCCCTTTGTACACCCTAAGCCTCCGCCTCCTCTTCCTCCATCCGCC
CCGTCTCTCCCCCTTGAACCTCCTCGTTCGACCCCGCCTCGATCCTCCCTTTATCCAGCCCTCACTCCTT
CTCTAGGCGCCCCCATATGGCCATATGAGATCTTATATGGGGCACCCCCGCCCCTTGTAAACTTCCCTGA
CCCTGACATGACAAGAGTTACTAACAGCCCCTCTCTCCAAGCTCACTTACAGGCTCTCTACTTAGTCCAG
CACGAAGTCTGGAGACCTCTGGCGGCAGCCTACCAAGAACAACTGGACCGACCGGTGGTACCTCACCCTT
ACCGAGTCGGCGACACAGTGTGGGTCCGCCGACACCAGACTAAGAACCTAGAACCTCGCTGGAAAGGACC
TTACACAGTCCTGCTGACCACCCCCACCGCCCTCAAAGTAGACGGCATCGCAGCTTGGATACACGCCGCC
CACGTGAAGGCTGCCGACCCCGGGGGTGGACCATCCTCTAGACTGCCGGATCTAGCTAGTTAATTAAGGA
TCCCAGTGTGGTGGTACGGGAATAATTCCTGCAGCCACCATGGAGCGCGCCACCCGGCCCGGGCCGCGCG
CGCTGCTGCTGCTTCTGTTCCTGCTGCTGGGCTGCGCGGCGGGGATCTCGGCGGTCGCGCCCGCCCGCAG
TTTGCTTGCTCCCGCGTCGGAGACAGTGTTTGGCTTAGGGGCAGCGGCCGCCCCGACTTCGGCCGCGCGG
GTGCCTGCGGTGGCAACGGCCGAAGTGACCGTGGAGGACGCCGAGGCATTGCCGGCTGCCGCTGGCGAAC
CGGAGTCACGCGCGACGGAGCCCGATGACGACGTGGAACTGCGGCCTCGCGGCAGGTCCTTGGTAATCAT
CAGCACTTTAGATGGACGAATCGCTGCACTGGATGCCGAGAATGATGGGAAAAAGCAGTGGGATTTGGAC
GTGGGGTCTGGTTCCTTGGTTTCATCTAGCCTCAGCAAGCCAGAGGTGTTTGGGAACAAGATGATCATCC
CCTCCCTGGATGGAGACCTCTTCCAGTGGGACCGGGACCGAGAGAGCATGGAGGCCGTCCCCTTCACGGT
GGAGTCCCTGCTCGAATCTTCCTACAAGTTTGGAGATGATGTTGTTCTGGTTGGAGGGAAATCTCTGACT
ACATACGGACTCAGTGCTTACAGTGGAAAGCTGAGGTATATCTGTTCTGCCTTGGGATGTCGCCGATGGG
ATAGTGATGAAATGGAAGAAGAGGAAGACATCTTGCTTCTGCAGCGTACGCAGAAGACTGTGCGAGCTGT
CGGGCCTCGAAGCGGCAGTGAGAAGTGGAATTTCAGTGTTGGCCACTTTGAACTTCGGTATATTCCAGAC
ATGGAAACTAGAGCCGGATTCATTGAAAGCACCTTTAAACCGGGTGGAAACAAAGAAGACTCTAAAATTA
TTTCAGATGTGGAAGAACAAGAAGCCACCATGCTGGACACAGTGATAAAAGTTTCCGTTGCTGATTGGAA
GGTCATGGCGTTTAGTAGGAAGGGAGGCCGCCTGGAATGGGAGTACCAGTTTTGTACTCCCATCGCGTCC
GCCTGGCTGGTGAGGGATGGCAAGGTCATCCCCATCAGCCTGTTTGATGATACAAGTTACACAGCCAGCG
AAGAAGCCTTGGGAGACGAAGAAGACATTGTAGAGGCTGCTCGGGGAGCCACAGAGAACAGCGTGTACTT
AGGGATGTACAGAGGCCAGCTGTACCTGCAGTCGTCCGTCAGGGTCTCAGAAAAGTTCCCTACAAGCCCA
AAGGCCTTGGAGTCTGTAAATGGCGAAAATGCAATTATTCCTCTGCCGACGATCAAATGGAAGCCCTTAA
TCCATTCTCCTTCTAGGACTCCTGTCTTGGTTGGGTCTGATGAATTTGACAAATGTCTAAGTAATGATAA
GTATTCCCACGAAGAATACAGTAATGGTGCACTTTCAATCCTCCAGTATCCATACGATAACGGTTACTAT
CTGCCATACTACAAGAGAGAAAGGAATAAGCGGAGCACGCAGATCACAGTCAGGTTCCTGGACAGCCCCC
ACTACAGCAAGAACATCCGCAAGAAGGACCCTATCCTCCTGCTGCACTGGTGGAAGGAGATATTCGGGAC
GATCCTGCTTTGCATCGTAGCCACGACCTTCATCGTGCGCAGGCTTTTCCATCCTCAGCCCCACAGGCAG
CGGAAGGAGTCTGAAACTCAGTGCCAGACTGAAAGTAAATACGACTCCGTGAGTGCCGATGTCAGTGACA
ACAGCTGGAATGACATGAAGTACTCAGGATACGTATCCCGATATCTAACAGATTTTGAGCCAATTCAGTG
CATGGGTCGTGGTGGCTTTGGCGTTGTCTTTGAAGCTAAAAACAAAGTAGATGACTGCAATTACGCTATC
AAGAGGATCCGGCTCCCCAACAGGGAGTTGGCACGGGAGAAGGTAATGCGGGAAGTTAAAGCCTTGGCTA
AGCTGGAACACCCAGGCATTGTGAGGTATTTCAACGCCTGGCTGGAAACCCCACCAGAGAAGTGGCAAGA
AGAGATGGATGAGATCTGGCTCAAAGACGAAAGCACAGACTGGCCGCTCAGCTCCCCTAGCCCGATGGAT
GCCCCATCTGTTAAGATCCGAAGGATGGATCCTTTCTCTACAAAAGAGCAGATCGAAGTCATAGCTCCTT
CTCCTGAAAGAAGTCGGTCTTTCTCGGTGGGCATTTCCTGTGGCCAGACAAGCTCATCGGAGAGCCAGTT
CTCTCCCCTGGAGTTCTCAGGGACAGACTGCGGAGACAACAGTGACTCAGCGGACGCAGCCTACAACCTC
CAGGACAGTTGCCTGACGGACTGCGAGGACGTGGAAGATGGCACCGTGGACGGCAATGACGAGGGACACT
CCTTTGAACTTTGTCCGTCCGAAGCTTCTCCCTATACCCGGTCAAGGGAAGGAACGTCCTCCTCCATAGT
GTTTGAGGACTCTGGCTGCGGCAACGCGTCCAGTAAGGAGGAGCCCAGAGGGAACCGGCTGCATGATGGC
AACCATTATGTTAATAAGCTAACTGATCTCAAGTGCTCCAGCAGCAGGTCTTCTTCAGAAGCCACCACCT
TGTCTACCTCCCCTACCAGGCCAACCACTCTAAGCTTGGATTTCACCAAGAACACTGTGGGCCAGCTCCA
GCCCAGCTCCCCCAAGGTGTATCTGTACATTCAGATGCAGCTGTGCAGGAAGGAGAACCTCAAAGACTGG
ATGAACCGGCGCTGCAGCTTGGAGGACCGGGAGCACGGCGTGTGCCTGCACATCTTCCTGCAGATCGCAG
AGGCAGTGGAGTTCCTGCACAGCAAGGGACTCATGCACAGGGACCTCAAGCCTTCCAACATATTCTTCAC
AATGGATGATGTGGTCAAGGTTGGGGACTTTGGACTGGTGACTGCTATGGACCAAGATGAAGAAGAGCAG
ACTGTACTGACTCCAATGCCAGCCTATGCTACGCACACGGGACAAGTAGGGACCAAGCTATACATGAGCC
CAGAGCAGATTCATGGAAACAACTACTCCCATAAAGTGGACATCTTCTCTTTAGGCTTGATTCTGTTTGA
ACTCCTCTACCCATTCAGCACCCAGATGGAACGAGTCCGGATTTTAACTGATGTCAGAAATCTCAAGTTT
CCTCTACTGTTCACTCAGAAATATCCCCAAGAGCATATGATGGTTCAAGACATGCTCTCTCCATCCCCCA
CGGAGCGGCCTGAAGCCACAGACATCATTGAAAATGCCATATTTGAGAACTTGGAGTTTCCCGGGAAAAC
GGTTCTGAGACAGCGGTCCCGCTCCATGAGTTCATCTGGAACAAAACATTCCAGACAGCCCAGCTGCTCG
TACAGCCCACTGCCTGGCAACTGCAGGCCTCGACTCGGTCGCGAGGCCAAGGCCGACTACAAAGACCATG
ACGGTGATTATAAAGATCATGACATCGACTACAAGGATGACGATGACAAGTAGTGACTGCGGCCGCGAAG
GATCTGCGATCGCTCCGGTGCCCGTCAGTGGGCAGAGCGCACATCGCCCACAGTCCCCGAGAAGTTGGGG
GGAGGGGTCGGCAATTGGCCGCTACGTAAATTCCGCCCCCCCCCC
